Addgene plasmid #65731: pet23a_RBPMS_1_129
Purpose: plasmid for bacterial overexpression of RBPMS
Depositing lab: Thomas Tuschl. Depositing organization: Rockefeller University. Publication: Identification of the RNA recognition element of the RBPMS family of RNA-binding proteins and their transcriptome-wide mRNA targets. Farazi TA, Leonhardt CS, Mukherjee N, Mihailovic A, Li S, Max KE, Meyer C, Yamaji M, Cekan P, Jacobs NC, Gerstberger S, Bognanni C, Larsson E, Ohler U, Tuschl T. RNA. 2014 Jul;20(7):1090-102. doi: 10.1261/rna.045005.114. Epub 2014 May 23. PubMed 24860013.
Backbone
  Vector backbone: pet23a
  Backbone manufacturer: Novagen
  Backbone size w/o insert (bp): 3626
  Vector type: Bacterial Expression
Growth in bacteria
  Bacterial resistance: Ampicillin, 100 μg/mL
  Growth temperature: 37°C
  Growth strain: Top10
  Copy number: Unknown
Gene/Insert
  Gene/Insert name: RBPMS
  Species: H. sapiens (human)
  Mutation: deletion construct encoding amino acids 1-129
  GenBank ID: NM_001008710
  Entrez Gene: RBPMS (a.k.a. HERMES)
  Promoter: T7
  Tag / fusion protein: His Tag (C terminal on backbone)
  Cloning method: Restriction Enzyme; 5′ cloning site SalI (not destroyed); 3′ cloning site NotI (not destroyed)
  Sequencing primers: 5′ T7_promoter_primer; 3′ T7_Terminal_Primer
Terms and licenses: Academic/Nonprofit Terms; Industry Terms: Not Available to Industry
How to cite: pet23a_RBPMS_1_129 was a gift from Thomas Tuschl (Addgene plasmid # 65731 ; http://n2t.net/addgene:65731 ; RRID:Addgene_65731)
