[The description below was written by a language model from this plasmid's Addgene catalogue record and pLannotate feature annotations shown in this document.]
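Description:
pet23a_RBPMS_1_129 is a bacterial expression plasmid built on the Novagen pET-23a backbone for overproducing a truncated form of the human RNA-binding protein RBPMS (also known as HERMES) in E. coli. The sequence record is 4,049 nt. The plasmid is propagated through a ColE1/pBR322-type origin, with the pBR322 bom region and a rop annotation alongside it, and it is selected with ampicillin through the bla β-lactamase gene driven by its own promoter. An f1 phage origin is also present, which in principle permits single-stranded DNA production. The catalogue lists the copy number as unknown.

The expression cassette follows the standard pET layout. A bacteriophage T7 promoter is followed by the efficient T7 gene 10 ribosome binding site and the short T7 tag leader peptide. The RBPMS fragment comes next, cloned between SalI and NotI sites that are both retained, followed by a backbone-encoded C-terminal His tag and the T7 terminator. The insert is a deletion construct encoding amino acids 1–129 of RBPMS, which matches the 387-nt annotated coding fragment. The His annotation spans 18 nt, consistent with a six-histidine tag for metal-affinity purification. The position of the T7 tag upstream of the insert suggests an N-terminal leader fusion, although the catalogue lists only the His tag. The short "SET1" fragment annotated after the His tag, and the predicted YPB1 open reading frame in the backbone, are most likely automated matches to vector sequence rather than designed parts. Transcription requires a host that supplies T7 RNA polymerase. The stated purpose is bacterial overexpression of RBPMS, and the associated study characterised the RNA recognition element and mRNA targets of the RBPMS protein family.
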