Features (pLannotate 1.2.2; 14 found; start..end, strand, type, name):
     12..467     +  rep_origin     f1 ori (sequence partly withheld): f1 bacteriophage origin of replication; arrow indicates direction of (+) strand synthesis
    494..598     +  promoter       AmpR promoter: bla
    599..1459    +  CDS            AmpR: β-lactamase; bla; confers resistance to ampicillin, carbenicillin, and related antibiotics
   1630..2218    +  rep_origin     ori: high-copy-number ColE1/pMB1/pBR322/pUC origin of replication
   2404..2546    -  misc_feature   bom: basis of mobility region from pBR322
   2648..2839    -  CDS            rop: Rop protein, which maintains plasmids at low copy number; rop
   2856..3236    +  CDS            YPB1_ECOLX: Protein predicted: Swiss-Prot protein existence level 4. From Escherichia coli.
   3348..3366    +  promoter       T7 promoter: promoter for bacteriophage T7 RNA polymerase
   3398..3420    +  RBS            RBS: efficient ribosome binding site from bacteriophage T7 gene 10 (Olins and Rangwala, 1989)
   3428..3460    +  CDS            T7 tag (gene 10 leader): leader peptide from bacteriophage T7 gene 10 promotes efficient translation in E. coli
   3491..3877    +  CDS            RBPMS (fragment): RBPMS_HUMAN - Also known as HERMES. Experimental evidence at protein level: Swiss-Prot protein existence level 1. Acts as a coactivator of transcriptional activity. Required to increase TGFB1/Smad-mediated transactivation. Acts through SMAD2, SMAD3 and SMAD4 to increase transcriptional activity. Increases phosphorylation of SMAD2 and SMAD3 on their C-terminal SSXS motif, possibly through recruitment of TGFBR1. Promotes the nuclear accumulation of SMAD2, SMAD3 and SMAD4 proteins (PubMed:26347403). Binds to poly(A) RNA (PubMed:17099224, PubMed:26347403). From Homo sapiens (Human).
   3893..3910    +  CDS            9xHis (fragment): 9xHis affinity tag
   3920..3969    +  CDS            SET1 (fragment): solubility-enhancement tag derived from T7 phage gene 10B
   3977..4024    +  terminator     T7 terminator: transcription terminator for bacteriophage T7 RNA polymerase
>Addgene plasmid #65731 | pet23a_RBPMS_1_129 | depositor full sequence | sequence record 111783 | pet23a_RBPMS_1_129 sequence 4049 bps
TGGCGAATGGG
[124 nt withheld, positions 12-135]
C
[91 nt withheld, positions 137-227]
A
[49 nt withheld, positions 229-277]
CCTTTGACGTTGGAGTCCACGTTCTTT
[37 nt withheld, positions 305-341]
ACCCTATCTCGGTCTATTCTTTTGATTTATAAGGGATTTTGCCGATTTCGGCCTATTGGTTAAAAAATGA
GCTGATTTAACAAAAATTTAACGCGAATTTTAACAAAATATTAACGTTTACAATTTCAGGTGGCACTTTT
CGGGGAAATGTGCGCGGAACCCCTATTTGTTTATTTTTCTAAATACATTCAAATATGTATCCGCTCATGA
GACAATAACCCTGATAAATGCTTCAATAATATTGAAAAAGGAAGAGTATGAGTATTCAACATTTCCGTGT
CGCCCTTATTCCCTTTTTTGCGGCATTTTGCCTTCCTGTTTTTGCTCACCCAGAAACGCTGGTGAAAGTA
AAAGATGCTGAAGATCAGTTGGGTGCACGAGTGGGTTACATCGAACTGGATCTCAACAGCGGTAAGATCC
TTGAGAGTTTTCGCCCCGAAGAACGTTTTCCAATGATGAGCACTTTTAAAGTTCTGCTATGTGGCGCGGT
ATTATCCCGTATTGACGCCGGGCAAGAGCAACTCGGTCGCCGCATACACTATTCTCAGAATGACTTGGTT
GAGTACTCACCAGTCACAGAAAAGCATCTTACGGATGGCATGACAGTAAGAGAATTATGCAGTGCTGCCA
TAACCATGAGTGATAACACTGCGGCCAACTTACTTCTGACAACGATCGGAGGACCGAAGGAGCTAACCGC
TTTTTTGCACAACATGGGGGATCATGTAACTCGCCTTGATCGTTGGGAACCGGAGCTGAATGAAGCCATA
CCAAACGACGAGCGTGACACCACGATGCCTGCAGCAATGGCAACAACGTTGCGCAAACTATTAACTGGCG
AACTACTTACTCTAGCTTCCCGGCAACAATTAATAGACTGGATGGAGGCGGATAAAGTTGCAGGACCACT
TCTGCGCTCGGCCCTTCCGGCTGGCTGGTTTATTGCTGATAAATCTGGAGCCGGTGAGCGTGGGTCTCGC
GGTATCATTGCAGCACTGGGGCCAGATGGTAAGCCCTCCCGTATCGTAGTTATCTACACGACGGGGAGTC
AGGCAACTATGGATGAACGAAATAGACAGATCGCTGAGATAGGTGCCTCACTGATTAAGCATTGGTAACT
GTCAGACCAAGTTTACTCATATATACTTTAGATTGATTTAAAACTTCATTTTTAATTTAAAAGGATCTAG
GTGAAGATCCTTTTTGATAATCTCATGACCAAAATCCCTTAACGTGAGTTTTCGTTCCACTGAGCGTCAG
ACCCCGTAGAAAAGATCAAAGGATCTTCTTGAGATCCTTTTTTTCTGCGCGTAATCTGCTGCTTGCAAAC
AAAAAAACCACCGCTACCAGCGGTGGTTTGTTTGCCGGATCAAGAGCTACCAACTCTTTTTCCGAAGGTA
ACTGGCTTCAGCAGAGCGCAGATACCAAATACTGTCCTTCTAGTGTAGCCGTAGTTAGGCCACCACTTCA
AGAACTCTGTAGCACCGCCTACATACCTCGCTCTGCTAATCCTGTTACCAGTGGCTGCTGCCAGTGGCGA
TAAGTCGTGTCTTACCGGGTTGGACTCAAGACGATAGTTACCGGATAAGGCGCAGCGGTCGGGCTGAACG
GGGGGTTCGTGCACACAGCCCAGCTTGGAGCGAACGACCTACACCGAACTGAGATACCTACAGCGTGAGC
TATGAGAAAGCGCCACGCTTCCCGAAGGGAGAAAGGCGGACAGGTATCCGGTAAGCGGCAGGGTCGGAAC
AGGAGAGCGCACGAGGGAGCTTCCAGGGGGAAACGCCTGGTATCTTTATAGTCCTGTCGGGTTTCGCCAC
CTCTGACTTGAGCGTCGATTTTTGTGATGCTCGTCAGGGGGGCGGAGCCTATGGAAAAACGCCAGCAACG
CGGCCTTTTTACGGTTCCTGGCCTTTTGCTGGCCTTTTGCTCACATGTTCTTTCCTGCGTTATCCCCTGA
TTCTGTGGATAACCGTATTACCGCCTTTGAGTGAGCTGATACCGCTCGCCGCAGCCGAACGACCGAGCGC
AGCGAGTCAGTGAGCGAGGAAGCGGAAGAGCGCCTGATGCGGTATTTTCTCCTTACGCATCTGTGCGGTA
TTTCACACCGCATATATGGTGCACTCTCAGTACAATCTGCTCTGATGCCGCATAGTTAAGCCAGTATACA
CTCCGCTATCGCTACGTGACTGGGTCATGGCTGCGCCCCGACACCCGCCAACACCCGCTGACGCGCCCTG
ACGGGCTTGTCTGCTCCCGGCATCCGCTTACAGACAAGCTGTGACCGTCTCCGGGAGCTGCATGTGTCAG
AGGTTTTCACCGTCATCACCGAAACGCGCGAGGCAGCTGCGGTAAAGCTCATCAGCGTGGTCGTGAAGCG
ATTCACAGATGTCTGCCTGTTCATCCGCGTCCAGCTCGTTGAGTTTCTCCAGAAGCGTTAATGTCTGGCT
TCTGATAAAGCGGGCCATGTTAAGGGCGGTTTTTTCCTGTTTGGTCACTGATGCCTCCGTGTAAGGGGGA
TTTCTGTTCATGGGGGTAATGATACCGATGAAACGAGAGAGGATGCTCACGATACGGGTTACTGATGATG
AACATGCCCGGTTACTGGAACGTTGTGAGGGTAAACAACTGGCGGTATGGATGCGGCGGGACCAGAGAAA
AATCACTCAGGGTCAATGCCAGCGCTTCGTTAATACAGATGTAGGTGTTCCACAGGGTAGCCAGCAGCAT
CCTGCGATGCAGATCCGGAACATAATGGTGCAGGGCGCTGACTTCCGCGTTTCCAGACTTTACGAAACAC
GGAAACCGAAGACCATTCATGTTGTTGCTCAGGTCGCAGACGTTTTGCAGCAGCAGTCGCTTCACGTTCG
CTCGCGTATCGGTGATTCATTCTGCTAACCAGTAAGGCAACCCCGCCAGCCTAGCCGGGTCCTCAACGAC
AGGAGCACGATCATGCGCACCCGTGGCCAGGACCCAACGCTGCCCGAGATCTCGATCCCGCGAAATTAAT
ACGACTCACTATAGGGAGACCACAACGGTTTCCCTCTAGAAATAATTTTGTTTAACTTTAAGAAGGAGAT
ATACATATGGCTAGCATGACTGGTGGACAGCAAATGGGTCGCGGATCCGAATTCGAGCTCCGTCGACCCA
TGAACAACGGCGGCAAAGCCGAGAAGGAGAACACCCCGAGCGAGGCCAACCTTCAGGAGGAGGAGGTCCG
GACCCTATTTGTCAGTGGCCTTCCTCTGGATATCAAACCTCGGGAGCTCTATCTGCTTTTCAGACCATTT
AAGGGCTATGAGGGTTCTCTTATAAAGCTCACATCTAAACAGCCTGTAGGTTTTGTCAGTTTTGACAGTC
GCTCAGAAGCAGAGGCTGCAAAGAATGCTTTGAATGGCATCCGCTTCGATCCTGAAATTCCGCAAACACT
ACGACTAGAGTTTGCTAAGGCAAACACGAAGATGGCCAAGAACAAACTCGTAGGGACTCCAAACCCCAGT
ACTCCTCTGCCCAACACTGTACCTCAGTTCATTGCCGCGGCCGCACTCGAGCACCACCACCACCACCACT
GAGATCCGGCTGCTAACAAAGCCCGAAAGGAAGCTGAGTTGGCTGCTGCCACCGCTGAGCAATAACTAGC
ATAACCCCTTGGGGCCTCTAAACGGGTCTTGAGGGGTTTTTTGCTGAAAGGAGGAACTATATCCGGAT
