>Addgene plasmid #65731 | pet23a_RBPMS_1_129 | addgene partial sequence | sequence record 116413 | T7term 5'-GCTAGTTATTGCTCAGCGG-3'
GCAGCCGGATCTCAGTGGTGGTGGTGGTGGTGCTCGAGTGCGGCCGCGGCAATGAACTGAGGTACAGTGT
TGGGCAGAGGAGTACTGGGGTTTGGAGTCCCTACGAGTTTGTTCTTGGCCATCTTCGTGTTTGCCTTAGC
AAACTCTAGTCGTAGTGTTTGCGGAATTTCAGGATCGAAGCGGATGCCATTCAAAGCATTCTTTGCAGCC
TCTGCTTCTGAGCGACTGTCAAAACTGACAAAACCTACAGGCTGTTTAGATGTGAGCTTTATAAGAGAAC
CCTCATAGCCCTTAAATGGTCTGAAAAGCAGATAGAGCTCCCGAGGTTTGATATCCAGAGGAAGGCCACT
GACAAATAGGGTCCGGACCTCCTCCTCCTGAAGGTTGGCCTCGCTCGGGGTGTTCTCCTTCTCGGCTTTG
CCGCCGTTGTTCATGGGTCGACGGAGCTCGAATTCGGATCCGCGACCCATTTGCTGTCCACCAGTCATGC
TAGCCATATGTATATCTCCTTCTTAAAGTTAAACAAAATTATTTCTAGAGGGAAACCGTTGTGGTCTCCC
TATAGTGAGTCGTATTAATTTCGCGGGATCGAGATCTCGGGCAGCGTTGGGTCCTGGCCACGGGTGCGCA
TGATCGTGCTCCTGTCGTTGAGGACCCGGCTAGGCTGGCGGGGTTGCCTTACTGGTTAGCAGAATGAATC
ACCGATACGCGAGCGAACGTGAAGCGACTGCTGCTGCAAAACGTCTGCGACCTGAGCAACAACATGAATG
GTCTTCGGTTT
